Addgene plasmid #194281: EF1a-dCas9-KRAB-GFP backbone
Purpose: Vector for CRISPRi-GFP expression ready for gateway cloning of sgRNA
Depositing lab: Elizabeth Kirby. Depositing organization: Ohio State University. Publication: Excitatory amino acid transporter 1 supports adult hippocampal neural stem cell self-renewal. Rieskamp JD, Rosado-Burgos I, Christofi JE, Ansar E, Einstein D, Walters AE, Valentini V, Bruno JP, Kirby ED. iScience. 2023 Jun 8;26(7):107068. doi: 10.1016/j.isci.2023.107068. eCollection 2023 Jul 21. PubMed 37534178.
Backbone
  Vector backbone: FUGW; Addgene 71237
  Backbone size w/o insert (bp): 7000
  Total vector size (bp): 14927
  Modifications to backbone: Added gateway cloning (Esp3I) downstream of U6 promoter; replaced hUbC promoter with EF1a
  Vector type: Lentiviral, CRISPR
Growth in bacteria
  Bacterial resistance: Ampicillin, 100 μg/mL
  Growth temperature: 37°C
  Growth strain: NEB Stable
  Copy number: High Copy
Gene/Insert
  Gene/Insert name: dCas9-KRAB-GFP (alt name: CRISPRi)
  gRNA/shRNA sequence: gateway cloning site plus gRNA scaffold
  Species: M. musculus (mouse)
  Promoter: EF1a
  Tag / fusion protein: GFP
  Cloning method: Restriction Enzyme; 5′ cloning site Pacl (unknown if destroyed); 3′ cloning site Acc65I (unknown if destroyed)
  Sequencing primers: 5′ EF1a-F; U6-F; 3′ GFP-R
Terms and licenses: Academic/Nonprofit Terms; Industry Terms: Not Available to Industry
Depositor comments: Use Esp3I (type IIS restriction enzyme) for scarless insert of desired sgRNA downstream of U6 promoter. 5’ ggacG(N)20 3’ 5’ aaac(N’)20c 3’ Where N = 20 nt sgRNA sequence for your target gene ggac and aaac are the overhanging ends to complement the Esp3I cut p031. The extra g in the plus strand (and the complement c in the minus strand) is to promote RNA pol III transcriptional initiation. Please visit https://doi.org/10.1101/2022.10.31.514562 for bioRxiv preprint.
How to cite: EF1a-dCas9-KRAB-GFP backbone was a gift from Elizabeth Kirby (Addgene plasmid # 194281 ; http://n2t.net/addgene:194281 ; RRID:Addgene_194281)
