[The description below was written by a language model from this plasmid's Addgene catalogue record and pLannotate feature annotations shown in this document.]
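Description:
EF1a-dCas9-KRAB-GFP backbone is an all-in-one lentiviral CRISPR interference vector of roughly 14.9 kb, derived from the FUGW-based dCas9-KRAB lentiviral plasmid. It is propagated in E. coli through a high-copy ColE1/pUC-type origin with ampicillin selection (AmpR). An f1 origin is also present, as is an SV40/EM7-driven BleoR cassette located outside the viral genome. The transfer region is organised as a third-generation-style HIV-1 vector. A CMV enhancer/promoter replaces the U3 of a truncated 5' LTR to drive genomic RNA production in packaging cells. This is followed by the Ψ packaging signal with a gag fragment, the RRE for Rev-dependent export, and the cPPT/CTS. WPRE sits ahead of the 3' LTR, which the annotation tool labels as a truncated LTR, and a bGH polyadenylation signal follows.

Two expression units sit between these viral elements. A human U6 Pol III promoter precedes an Esp3I (type IIS) cloning site and the S. pyogenes gRNA scaffold, so annealed oligonucleotides encoding a 20-nt spacer can be ligated in scarlessly. The depositor recommends an extra leading G to favour Pol III initiation. The record calls this "gateway cloning", but the method described is type IIS restriction cloning. Downstream, an EF-1α promoter with intron A sequences, substituted for the original hUbC promoter, drives a 3xFLAG-tagged Cas9 fused to the ZNF10 KRAB repression domain, followed by EGFP. The feature table labels the nuclease simply as Cas9, while the catalogue states it is catalytically dead. How EGFP is linked to dCas9-KRAB is not annotated. The empty backbone is intended for building sgRNA-specific CRISPRi lentiviruses in which GFP marks transduced cells. The record lists mouse as the species.
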