Features (pLannotate 1.2.2; 39 found; start..end, strand, type, name):
      1..380     +  enhancer       CMV enhancer: human cytomegalovirus immediate early enhancer
    381..580     +  promoter       CMV promoter: human cytomegalovirus (CMV) immediate early promoter
    598..778     +  LTR            5' LTR (truncated): truncated 5' long terminal repeat (LTR) from HIV-1
    825..950     +  misc_feature   HIV-1 Ψ: packaging signal of human immunodeficiency virus type 1
    934..1297    +  CDS            HIV-1 gag (fragment): gag protein from human immunodeficiency virus 1; gag
   1443..1676    +  misc_feature   RRE: The Rev response element (RRE) of HIV-1 allows for Rev-dependent mRNA export from the nucleus to the cytoplasm.
   2053..2153    +  CDS            Rev (fragment): human immunodeficiency virus 1 (HIV-1) Rev protein; rev; enhances nuclear export of unspliced and incompletely spliced viral mRNAs
   2203..2320    +  misc_feature   cPPT/CTS: central polypurine tract and central termination sequence of HIV-1
   2364..2604    +  promoter       U6 promoter: RNA polymerase III promoter for human U6 snRNA
   2619..2694    +  misc_RNA       gRNA scaffold: guide RNA scaffold for the Streptococcus pyogenes CRISPR/Cas9 system
   2757..2968    +  promoter       EF-1α core promoter: core promoter for human elongation factor EF-1α
   2969..3078    +  intron         EF-1α intron A (fragment): intron upstream of the start codon of human EF-1α
   3704..3907    +  intron         EF-1α intron A: truncated intron upstream of the start codon of human EF-1α
   3933..3951    +  promoter       T7 promoter: promoter for bacteriophage T7 RNA polymerase
   3975..3993    -  misc_feature   MCS (fragment): pUC18/19 multiple cloning site
   4002..4067    +  CDS            3xFLAG: three tandem FLAG® epitope tags, followed by an enterokinase cleavage site
   4104..8207    +  CDS            Cas9: Cas9 (Csn1) endonuclease from the Streptococcus pyogenes Type II CRISPR/Cas system generates RNA-guided double strand breaks in DNA
   8274..8468    +  CDS            KRAB: Krüppel-associated box (KRAB) transcriptional repression domain from the human zinc finger protein ZNF10 (Margolin et al., 1994)
   8622..9335    +  CDS            EGFP: EGFP is a basic (constitutively fluorescent) green fluorescent protein published in 1996, derived from Aequorea victoria. It is reported to be a rapidly-maturing weak dimer with moderate acid sensitivity.
   9349..9375    +  misc_feature   MCS (fragment): pBluescript multiple cloning site
   9375..9963    +  misc_feature   WPRE: woodchuck hepatitis virus posttranscriptional regulatory element
   9900..10481   +  CDS            nef (fragment): NEF_HV1H2 - Experimental evidence at protein level: Swiss-Prot protein existence level 1. Extracellular Nef protein targets CD4(+) T-lymphocytes for apoptosis by interacting with CXCR4 surface receptors. From Human immunodeficiency virus type 1 group M subtype B (isolate HXB2) (HIV-1).
  10488..10668   +  LTR            5' LTR (truncated): truncated 5' long terminal repeat (LTR) from HIV-1
  10700..10924   +  polyA_signal   bGH poly(A) signal: bovine growth hormone polyadenylation signal
  10928..10949   +  promoter       SV40 promoter (fragment): SV40 enhancer and early promoter
  10970..11398   +  rep_origin     f1 ori (sequence partly withheld): f1 bacteriophage origin of replication; arrow indicates direction of (+) strand synthesis
  11412..11741   +  promoter       SV40 promoter: SV40 enhancer and early promoter
  11789..11836   +  promoter       EM7 promoter: synthetic bacterial promoter&nbsp
  11855..12229   +  CDS            BleoR: antibiotic-binding protein; Sh ble from Streptoalloteichus hindustanus; confers resistance to bleomycin, phleomycin, and Zeocin™
  12239..12364   +  CDS            ble (fragment): BLE_KLEPN - Experimental evidence at protein level: Swiss-Prot protein existence level 1. Binding protein with a strong affinity to the bleomycin family of antibiotics. Binds to CL990; an antimitotic-antibiotic compound. From Klebsiella pneumoniae.
  12359..12480   +  polyA_signal   SV40 poly(A) signal: SV40 polyadenylation signal
  12551..12573   -  protein_bind   lac operator (fragment): The lac repressor binds to the lac operator to inhibit transcription in E. coli. This inhibition can be relieved by adding lactose or isopropyl-β-D-thiogalactopyranoside (IPTG). lac repressor encoded by lacI
  12577..12607   -  promoter       lac promoter: promoter for the E. coli lac operon
  12622..12643   -  protein_bind   CAP binding site: CAP binding activates transcription in the presence of cAMP. E. coli catabolite activator protein
  12656..12748   -  CDS            lacI (fragment): lac repressor; lacI; The lac repressor binds to the lac operator to inhibit transcription in E. coli. This inhibition can be relieved by adding lactose or isopropyl-β-D-thiogalactopyranoside (IPTG).
  12931..13519   -  rep_origin     ori: high-copy-number ColE1/pMB1/pBR322/pUC origin of replication
  13690..14550   -  CDS            AmpR: β-lactamase; bla; confers resistance to ampicillin, carbenicillin, and related antibiotics
  14551..14655   -  promoter       AmpR promoter: bla
  14714..14766   -  misc_feature   bom (fragment): basis of mobility region from pBR322
>Addgene plasmid #194281 | EF1a-dCas9-KRAB-GFP backbone | addgene full sequence | sequence record 381912 | Addgene NGS Result
GACATTGATTATTGACTAGTTATTAATAGTAATCAATTACGGGGTCATTAGTTCATAGCCCATATATGGA
GTTCCGCGTTACATAACTTACGGTAAATGGCCCGCCTGGCTGACCGCCCAACGACCCCCGCCCATTGACG
TCAATAATGACGTATGTTCCCATAGTAACGCCAATAGGGACTTTCCATTGACGTCAATGGGTGGAGTATT
TACGGTAAACTGCCCACTTGGCAGTACATCAAGTGTATCATATGCCAAGTACGCCCCCTATTGACGTCAA
TGACGGTAAATGGCCCGCCTGGCATTATGCCCAGTACATGACCTTATGGGACTTTCCTACTTGGCAGTAC
ATCTACGTATTAGTCATCGCTATTACCATGGTGATGCGGTTTTGGCAGTACATCAATGGGCGTGGATAGC
GGTTTGACTCACGGGGATTTCCAAGTCTCCACCCCATTGACGTCAATGGGAGTTTGTTTTGGCACCAAAA
TCAACGGGACTTTCCAAAATGTCGTAACAACTCCGCCCCATTGACGCAAATGGGCGGTAGGCGTGTACGG
TGGGAGGTCTATATAAGCAGCGCGTTTTGCCTGTACTGGGTCTCTCTGGTTAGACCAGATCTGAGCCTGG
GAGCTCTCTGGCTAACTAGGGAACCCACTGCTTAAGCCTCAATAAAGCTTGCCTTGAGTGCTTCAAGTAG
TGTGTGCCCGTCTGTTGTGTGACTCTGGTAACTAGAGATCCCTCAGACCCTTTTAGTCAGTGTGGAAAAT
CTCTAGCAGTGGCGCCCGAACAGGGACTTGAAAGCGAAAGGGAAACCAGAGGAGCTCTCTCGACGCAGGA
CTCGGCTTGCTGAAGCGCGCACGGCAAGAGGCGAGGGGCGGCGACTGGTGAGTACGCCAAAAATTTTGAC
TAGCGGAGGCTAGAAGGAGAGAGATGGGTGCGAGAGCGTCAGTATTAAGCGGGGGAGAATTAGATCGCGA
TGGGAAAAAATTCGGTTAAGGCCAGGGGGAAAGAAAAAATATAAATTAAAACATATAGTATGGGCAAGCA
GGGAGCTAGAACGATTCGCAGTTAATCCTGGCCTGTTAGAAACATCAGAAGGCTGTAGACAAATACTGGG
ACAGCTACAACCATCCCTTCAGACAGGATCAGAAGAACTTAGATCATTATATAATACAGTAGCAACCCTC
TATTGTGTGCATCAAAGGATAGAGATAAAAGACACCAAGGAAGCTTTAGACAAGATAGAGGAAGAGCAAA
ACAAAAGTAAGACCACCGCACAGCAAGCGGCCGCTGATCTTCAGACCTGGAGGAGGAGATATGAGGGACA
ATTGGAGAAGTGAATTATATAAATATAAAGTAGTAAAAATTGAACCATTAGGAGTAGCACCCACCAAGGC
AAAGAGAAGAGTGGTGCAGAGAGAAAAAAGAGCAGTGGGAATAGGAGCTTTGTTCCTTGGGTTCTTGGGA
GCAGCAGGAAGCACTATGGGCGCAGCGTCAATGACGCTGACGGTACAGGCCAGACAATTATTGTCTGGTA
TAGTGCAGCAGCAGAACAATTTGCTGAGGGCTATTGAGGCGCAACAGCATCTGTTGCAACTCACAGTCTG
GGGCATCAAGCAGCTCCAGGCAAGAATCCTGGCTGTGGAAAGATACCTAAAGGATCAACAGCTCCTGGGG
ATTTGGGGTTGCTCTGGAAAACTCATTTGCACCACTGCTGTGCCTTGGAATGCTAGTTGGAGTAATAAAT
CTCTGGAACAGATTTGGAATCACACGACCTGGATGGAGTGGGACAGAGAAATTAACAATTACACAAGCTT
AATACACTCCTTAATTGAAGAATCGCAAAACCAGCAAGAAAAGAATGAACAAGAATTATTGGAATTAGAT
AAATGGGCAAGTTTGTGGAATTGGTTTAACATAACAAATTGGCTGTGGTATATAAAATTATTCATAATGA
TAGTAGGAGGCTTGGTAGGTTTAAGAATAGTTTTTGCTGTACTTTCTATAGTGAATAGAGTTAGGCAGGG
ATATTCACCATTATCGTTTCAGACCCACCTCCCAACCCCGAGGGGACCCGACAGGCCCGAAGGAATAGAA
GAAGAAGGTGGAGAGAGAGACAGAGACAGATCCATTCGATTAGTGAACGGATCGGCACTGCGTGCGCCAA
TTCTGCAGACAAATGGCAGTATTCATCCACAATTTTAAAAGAAAAGGGGGGATTGGGGGGTACAGTGCAG
GGGAAAGAATAGTAGACATAATAGCAACAGACATACAAACTAAAGAATTACAAAAACAAATTACAAAAAT
TCAAAATTTTCGGGTTTATTACAGGGACAGCAGAGATCCAGTTTGGTTAATTAGAGGGCCTATTTCCCAT
GATTCCTTCATATTTGCATATACGATACAAGGCTGTTAGAGAGATAATTGGAATTAATTTGACTGTAAAC
ACAAAGATATTAGTACAAAATACGTGACGTAGAAAGTAATAATTTCTTGGGTAGTTTGCAGTTTTAAAAT
TATGTTTTAAAATGGACTATCATATGCTTACCGTAACTTGAAAGTATTTCGATTTCTTGGCTTTATATAT
CTTGTGGAAAGGACTGAGACGCGTCTCAGTTTTAGAGCTAGAAATAGCAAGTTAAAATAAGGCTAGTCCG
TTATCAACTTGAAAAAGTGGCACCGAGTCGGTGCTTTTTTGTTTTTTAATTAATTAACCCGTGTCGGCTC
CAGATCTGGCTCCGGTGCCCGTCAGTGGGCAGAGCGCACATCGCCCACAGTCCCCGAGAAGTTGGGGGGA
GGGGTCGGCAATTGAACCGGTGCCTAGAGAAGGTGGCGCGGGGTAAACTGGGAAAGTGATGTCGTGTACT
GGCTCCGCCTTTTTCCCGAGGGTGGGGGAGAACCGTATATAAGTGCAGTAGTCGCCGTGAACGTTCTTTT
TCGCAACGGGTTTGCCGCCAGAACACAGGTAAGTGCCGTGTGTGGTTCCCGCGGGCCTGGCCTCTTTACG
GGTTATGGCCCTTGCGTGCCTTGAATTACTTCCACCTGGCTGCAGTACGTGATTCTTGATCCCGAGCTTC
GGGTTGGAAGTGGGTGGGAGAGTTCGAGGCCTTGCGCTTAAGGAGCCCCTTCGCCTCGTGCTTGAGTTGA
GGCCTGGCCTGGGCGCTGGGGCCGCCGCGTGCGAATCTGGTGGCACCTTCGCGCCTGTCTCGCTGCTTTC
GATAAGTCTCTAGCCATTTAAAATTTTTGATGACCTGCTGCGACGCTTTTTTTCTGGCAAGATAGTCTTG
TAAATGCGGGCCAAGATCTGCACACTGGTATTTCGGTTTTTGGGGCCGCGGGCGGCGACGGGGCCCGTGC
GTCCCAGCGCACATGTTCGGCGAGGCGGGGCCTGCGAGCGCGGCCACCGAGAATCGGACGGGGGTAGTCT
CAAGCTGGCCGGCCTGCTCTGGTGCCTGGTCTCGCGCCGCCGTGTATCGCCCCGCCCTGGGCGGCAAGGC
TGGCCCGGTCGGCACCAGTTGCGTGAGCGGAAAGATGGCCGCTTCCCGGCCCTGCTGCAGGGAGCTCAAA
ATGGAGGACGCGGCGCTCGGGAGAGCGGGCGGGTGAGTCACCCACACAAAGGAAAAGGGCCTTTCCGTCC
TCAGCCGTCGCTTCATGTGACTCCACGGAGTACCGGGCGCCGTCCAGGCACCTCGATTAGTTCTCGAGCT
TTTGGAGTACGTCGTCTTTAGGTTGGGGGGAGGGGTTTTATGCGATGGAGTTTCCCCACACTGAGTGGGT
GGAGACTGAAGTTAGGCCAGCTTGGCACTTGATGTAATTCTCCTTGGAATTTGCCCTTTTTGAGTTTGGA
TCTTGGTTCATTCTCAAGCCTCAGACAGTGGTTCAAAGTTTTTTTCTTCCATTTCAGGTGTCGTGAGGAA
TTAGCTTGGTACTAATACGACTCACTATAGGGAGACCCAAGCTGCGTACGTGGGCTGCAGGTCGACTCTA
GAGCCACCATGGACTACAAAGACCATGACGGTGATTATAAAGATCATGACATCGATTACAAGGATGACGA
TGACAAGATGGCCCCCAAGAAGAAGAGGAAGGTGGGCCGCGGAATGGACAAGAAGTACTCCATTGGGCTC
GCCATCGGCACAAACAGCGTCGGCTGGGCCGTCATTACGGACGAGTACAAGGTGCCGAGCAAAAAATTCA
AAGTTCTGGGCAATACCGATCGCCACAGCATAAAGAAGAACCTCATTGGCGCCCTCCTGTTCGACTCCGG
GGAAACCGCCGAAGCCACGCGGCTCAAAAGAACAGCACGGCGCAGATATACCCGCAGAAAGAATCGGATC
TGCTACCTGCAGGAGATCTTTAGTAATGAGATGGCTAAGGTGGATGACTCTTTCTTCCATAGGCTGGAGG
AGTCCTTTTTGGTGGAGGAGGATAAAAAGCACGAGCGCCACCCAATCTTTGGCAATATCGTGGACGAGGT
GGCGTACCATGAAAAGTACCCAACCATATATCATCTGAGGAAGAAGCTTGTAGACAGTACTGATAAGGCT
GACTTGCGGTTGATCTATCTCGCGCTGGCGCATATGATCAAATTTCGGGGACACTTCCTCATCGAGGGGG
ACCTGAACCCAGACAACAGCGATGTCGACAAACTCTTTATCCAACTGGTTCAGACTTACAATCAGCTTTT
CGAAGAGAACCCGATCAACGCATCCGGAGTTGACGCCAAAGCAATCCTGAGCGCTAGGCTGTCCAAATCC
CGGCGGCTCGAAAACCTCATCGCACAGCTCCCTGGGGAGAAGAAGAACGGCCTGTTTGGTAATCTTATCG
CCCTGTCACTCGGGCTGACCCCCAACTTTAAATCTAACTTCGACCTGGCCGAAGATGCCAAGCTTCAACT
GAGCAAAGACACCTACGATGATGATCTCGACAATCTGCTGGCCCAGATCGGCGACCAGTACGCAGACCTT
TTTTTGGCGGCAAAGAACCTGTCAGACGCCATTCTGCTGAGTGATATTCTGCGAGTGAACACGGAGATCA
CCAAAGCTCCGCTGAGCGCTAGTATGATCAAGCGCTATGATGAGCACCACCAAGACTTGACTTTGCTGAA
GGCCCTTGTCAGACAGCAACTGCCTGAGAAGTACAAGGAAATTTTCTTCGATCAGTCTAAAAATGGCTAC
GCCGGATACATTGACGGCGGAGCAAGCCAGGAGGAATTTTACAAATTTATTAAGCCCATCTTGGAAAAAA
TGGACGGCACCGAGGAGCTGCTGGTAAAGCTTAACAGAGAAGATCTGTTGCGCAAACAGCGCACTTTCGA
CAATGGAAGCATCCCCCACCAGATTCACCTGGGCGAACTGCACGCTATCCTCAGGCGGCAAGAGGATTTC
TACCCCTTTTTGAAAGATAACAGGGAAAAGATTGAGAAAATCCTCACATTTCGGATACCCTACTATGTAG
GCCCCCTCGCCCGGGGAAATTCCAGATTCGCGTGGATGACTCGCAAATCAGAAGAGACCATCACTCCCTG
GAACTTCGAGGAAGTCGTGGATAAGGGGGCCTCTGCCCAGTCCTTCATCGAAAGGATGACTAACTTTGAT
AAAAATCTGCCTAACGAAAAGGTGCTTCCTAAACACTCTCTGCTGTACGAGTACTTCACAGTTTATAACG
AGCTCACCAAGGTCAAATACGTCACAGAAGGGATGAGAAAGCCAGCATTCCTGTCTGGAGAGCAGAAGAA
AGCTATCGTGGACCTCCTCTTCAAGACGAACCGGAAAGTTACCGTGAAACAGCTCAAAGAAGACTATTTC
AAAAAGATTGAATGTTTCGACTCTGTTGAAATCAGCGGAGTGGAGGATCGCTTCAACGCATCCCTGGGAA
CGTATCACGATCTCCTGAAAATCATTAAAGACAAGGACTTCCTGGACAATGAGGAGAACGAGGACATTCT
TGAGGACATTGTCCTCACCCTTACGTTGTTTGAAGATAGGGAGATGATTGAAGAACGCTTGAAAACTTAC
GCTCATCTCTTCGACGACAAAGTCATGAAACAGCTCAAGAGGCGCCGATATACAGGATGGGGGCGGCTGT
CAAGAAAACTGATCAATGGGATCCGAGACAAGCAGAGTGGAAAGACAATCCTGGATTTTCTTAAGTCCGA
TGGATTTGCCAACCGGAACTTCATGCAGTTGATCCATGATGACTCTCTCACCTTTAAGGAGGACATCCAG
AAAGCACAAGTTTCTGGCCAGGGGGACAGTCTTCACGAGCACATCGCTAATCTTGCAGGTAGCCCAGCTA
TCAAAAAGGGAATACTGCAGACCGTTAAGGTCGTGGATGAACTCGTCAAAGTAATGGGAAGGCATAAGCC
CGAGAATATCGTTATCGAGATGGCCCGAGAGAACCAAACTACCCAGAAGGGACAGAAGAACAGTAGGGAA
AGGATGAAGAGGATTGAAGAGGGTATAAAAGAACTGGGGTCCCAAATCCTTAAGGAACACCCAGTTGAAA
ACACCCAGCTTCAGAATGAGAAGCTCTACCTGTACTACCTGCAGAACGGCAGGGACATGTACGTGGATCA
GGAACTGGACATCAATCGGCTCTCCGACTACGACGTGGATGCCATCGTGCCCCAGTCTTTTCTCAAAGAT
GATTCTATTGATAATAAAGTGTTGACAAGATCCGATAAAAATAGAGGGAAGAGTGATAACGTCCCCTCAG
AAGAAGTTGTCAAGAAAATGAAAAATTATTGGCGGCAGCTGCTGAACGCCAAACTGATCACACAACGGAA
GTTCGATAATCTGACTAAGGCTGAACGAGGTGGCCTGTCTGAGTTGGATAAAGCCGGCTTCATCAAAAGG
CAGCTTGTTGAGACACGCCAGATCACCAAGCACGTGGCCCAAATTCTCGATTCACGCATGAACACCAAGT
ACGATGAAAATGACAAACTGATTCGAGAGGTGAAAGTTATTACTCTGAAGTCTAAGCTGGTCTCAGATTT
CAGAAAGGACTTTCAGTTTTATAAGGTGAGAGAGATCAACAATTACCACCATGCGCATGATGCCTACCTG
AATGCAGTGGTAGGCACTGCACTTATCAAAAAATATCCCAAGCTTGAATCTGAATTTGTTTACGGAGACT
ATAAAGTGTACGATGTTAGGAAAATGATCGCAAAGTCTGAGCAGGAAATAGGCAAGGCCACCGCTAAGTA
CTTCTTTTACAGCAATATTATGAATTTTTTCAAGACCGAGATTACACTGGCCAATGGAGAGATTCGGAAG
CGACCACTTATCGAAACAAACGGAGAAACAGGAGAAATCGTGTGGGACAAGGGTAGGGATTTCGCGACAG
TCCGGAAGGTCCTGTCCATGCCGCAGGTGAACATCGTTAAAAAGACCGAAGTACAGACCGGAGGCTTCTC
CAAGGAAAGTATCCTCCCGAAAAGGAACAGCGACAAGCTGATCGCACGCAAAAAAGATTGGGACCCCAAG
AAATACGGCGGATTCGATTCTCCTACAGTCGCTTACAGTGTACTGGTTGTGGCCAAAGTGGAGAAAGGGA
AGTCTAAAAAACTCAAAAGCGTCAAGGAACTGCTGGGCATCACAATCATGGAGCGATCAAGCTTCGAAAA
AAACCCCATCGACTTTCTCGAGGCGAAAGGATATAAAGAGGTCAAAAAAGACCTCATCATTAAGCTTCCC
AAGTACTCTCTCTTTGAGCTTGAAAACGGCCGGAAACGAATGCTCGCTAGTGCGGGCGAGCTGCAGAAAG
GTAACGAGCTGGCACTGCCCTCTAAATACGTTAATTTCTTGTATCTGGCCAGCCACTATGAAAAGCTCAA
AGGGTCTCCCGAAGATAATGAGCAGAAGCAGCTGTTCGTGGAACAACACAAACACTACCTTGATGAGATC
ATCGAGCAAATAAGCGAATTCTCCAAAAGAGTGATCCTCGCCGACGCTAACCTCGATAAGGTGCTTTCTG
CTTACAATAAGCACAGGGATAAGCCCATCAGGGAGCAGGCAGAAAACATTATCCACTTGTTTACTCTGAC
CAACTTGGGCGCGCCTGCAGCCTTCAAGTACTTCGACACCACCATAGACAGAAAGCGGTACACCTCTACA
AAGGAGGTCCTGGACGCCACACTGATTCATCAGTCAATTACGGGGCTCTATGAAACAAGAATCGACCTCT
CTCAGCTCGGTGGAGACAGCAGGGCTGACCCCAAGAAGAAGAGGAAGGTGGCTAGCGATGCTAAGTCACT
GACTGCCTGGTCCCGGACACTGGTGACCTTCAAGGATGTGTTTGTGGACTTCACCAGGGAGGAGTGGAAG
CTGCTGGACACTGCTCAGCAGATCCTGTACAGAAATGTGATGCTGGAGAACTATAAGAACCTGGTTTCCT
TGGGTTATCAGCTTACTAAGCCAGATGTGATCCTCCGGTTGGAGAAGGGAGAAGAGCCCTGGCTGGTGGA
GAGAGAAATTCACCAAGAGACCCATCCTGATTCAGAGACTGCATTTGAAATCAAATCATCAGTTCCGAAA
AAGAAACGCAAAGTTGCTAGCGAGGGCAGAGGAAGTCTTCTAACATGCGGTGACGTGGAGGAGAATCCCG
GCCCTGGTACCGTGAGCAAGGGCGAGGAGCTGTTCACCGGGGTGGTGCCCATCCTGGTCGAGCTGGACGG
CGACGTAAACGGCCACAAGTTCAGCGTGTCCGGCGAGGGCGAGGGCGATGCCACCTACGGCAAGCTGACC
CTGAAGTTCATCTGCACCACCGGCAAGCTGCCCGTGCCCTGGCCCACCCTCGTGACCACCCTGACCTACG
GCGTGCAGTGCTTCAGCCGCTACCCCGACCACATGAAGCAGCACGACTTCTTCAAGTCCGCCATGCCCGA
AGGCTACGTCCAGGAGCGCACCATCTTCTTCAAGGACGACGGCAACTACAAGACCCGCGCCGAGGTGAAG
TTCGAGGGCGACACCCTGGTGAACCGCATCGAGCTGAAGGGCATCGACTTCAAGGAGGACGGCAACATCC
TGGGGCACAAGCTGGAGTACAACTACAACAGCCACAACGTCTATATCATGGCCGACAAGCAGAAGAACGG
CATCAAGGTGAACTTCAAGATCCGCCACAACATCGAGGACGGCAGCGTGCAGCTCGCCGACCACTACCAG
CAGAACACCCCCATCGGCGACGGCCCCGTGCTGCTGCCCGACAACCACTACCTGAGCACCCAGTCCGCCC
TGAGCAAAGACCCCAACGAGAAGCGCGATCACATGGTCCTGCTGGAGTTCGTGACCGCCGCCGGGATCAC
TCTCGGCATGGACGAGCTGTACAAGACCGGTTGATAATAGGAATTCGATATCAAGCTTATCGATAATCAA
CCTCTGGATTACAAAATTTGTGAAAGATTGACTGGTATTCTTAACTATGTTGCTCCTTTTACGCTATGTG
GATACGCTGCTTTAATGCCTTTGTATCATGCTATTGCTTCCCGTATGGCTTTCATTTTCTCCTCCTTGTA
TAAATCCTGGTTGCTGTCTCTTTATGAGGAGTTGTGGCCCGTTGTCAGGCAACGTGGCGTGGTGTGCACT
GTGTTTGCTGACGCAACCCCCACTGGTTGGGGCATTGCCACCACCTGTCAGCTCCTTTCCGGGACTTTCG
CTTTCCCCCTCCCTATTGCCACGGCGGAACTCATCGCCGCCTGCCTTGCCCGCTGCTGGACAGGGGCTCG
GCTGTTGGGCACTGACAATTCCGTGGTGTTGTCGGGGAAATCATCGTCCTTTCCTTGGCTGCTCGCCTGT
GTTGCCACCTGGATTCTGCGCGGGACGTCCTTCTGCTACGTCCCTTCGGCCCTCAATCCAGCGGACCTTC
CTTCCCGCGGCCTGCTGCCGGCTCTGCGGCCTCTTCCGCGTCTTCGCCTTCGCCCTCAGACGAGTCGGAT
CTCCCTTTGGGCCGCCTCCCCGCATCGATACCGTCGACCTCGAGACCTAGAAAAACATGGAGCAATCACA
AGTAGCAATACAGCAGCTACCAATGCTGATTGTGCCTGGCTAGAAGCACAAGAGGAGGAGGAGGTGGGTT
TTCCAGTCACACCTCAGGTACCTTTAAGACCAATGACTTACAAGGCAGCTGTAGATCTTAGCCACTTTTT
AAAAGAAAAGGGGGGACTGGAAGGGCTAATTCACTCCCAACGAAGACAAGATATCCTTGATCTGTGGATC
TACCACACACAAGGCTACTTCCCTGATTGGCAGAACTACACACCAGGGCCAGGGATCAGATATCCACTGA
CCTTTGGATGGTGCTACAAGCTAGTACCAGTTGAGCAAGAGAAGGTAGAAGAAGCCAATGAAGGAGAGAA
CACCCGCTTGTTACACCCTGTGAGCCTGCATGGGATGGATGACCCGGAGAGAGAAGTATTAGAGTGGAGG
TTTGACAGCCGCCTAGCATTTCATCACATGGCCCGAGAGCTGCATCCGGACTGTACTGGGTCTCTCTGGT
TAGACCAGATCTGAGCCTGGGAGCTCTCTGGCTAACTAGGGAACCCACTGCTTAAGCCTCAATAAAGCTT
GCCTTGAGTGCTTCAAGTAGTGTGTGCCCGTCTGTTGTGTGACTCTGGTAACTAGAGATCCCTCAGACCC
TTTTAGTCAGTGTGGAAAATCTCTAGCAGGGCCCGTTTAAACCCGCTGATCAGCCTCGACTGTGCCTTCT
AGTTGCCAGCCATCTGTTGTTTGCCCCTCCCCCGTGCCTTCCTTGACCCTGGAAGGTGCCACTCCCACTG
TCCTTTCCTAATAAAATGAGGAAATTGCATCGCATTGTCTGAGTAGGTGTCATTCTATTCTGGGGGGTGG
GGTGGGGCAGGACAGCAAGGGGGAGGATTGGGAAGACAATAGCAGGCATGCTGGGGATGCGGTGGGCTCT
ATGGCTTCTGAGGCGGAAAGAACCAGCTGGGGCTCTAGGGGGTATCCCC
[124 nt withheld, positions 10970-11093]
C
[91 nt withheld, positions 11095-11185]
A
[49 nt withheld, positions 11187-11235]
CCTTTGACGTTGGAGTCCACGTTCTTT
[37 nt withheld, positions 11263-11299]
ACCCTATCTCGGTCTATTCTTTTGATTTATAAGGGATTTTGCCGATTTCGGCCTATTGGTTAAAAAATGA
GCTGATTTAACAAAAATTTAACGCGAATTAATTCTGTGGAATGTGTGTCAGTTAGGGTGTGGAAAGTCCC
CAGGCTCCCCAGCAGGCAGAAGTATGCAAAGCATGCATCTCAATTAGTCAGCAACCAGGTGTGGAAAGTC
CCCAGGCTCCCCAGCAGGCAGAAGTATGCAAAGCATGCATCTCAATTAGTCAGCAACCATAGTCCCGCCC
CTAACTCCGCCCATCCCGCCCCTAACTCCGCCCAGTTCCGCCCATTCTCCGCCCCATGGCTGACTAATTT
TTTTTATTTATGCAGAGGCCGAGGCCGCCTCTGCCTCTGAGCTATTCCAGAAGTAGTGAGGAGGCTTTTT
TGGAGGCCTAGGCTTTTGCAAAAAGCTCCCGGGAGCTTGTATATCCATTTTCGGATCTGATCAGCACGTG
TTGACAATTAATCATCGGCATAGTATATCGGCATAGTATAATACGACAAGGTGAGGAACTAAACCATGGC
CAAGTTGACCAGTGCCGTTCCGGTGCTCACCGCGCGCGACGTCGCCGGAGCGGTCGAGTTCTGGACCGAC
CGGCTCGGGTTCTCCCGGGACTTCGTGGAGGACGACTTCGCCGGTGTGGTCCGGGACGACGTGACCCTGT
TCATCAGCGCGGTCCAGGACCAGGTGGTGCCGGACAACACCCTGGCCTGGGTGTGGGTGCGCGGCCTGGA
CGAGCTGTACGCCGAGTGGTCGGAGGTCGTGTCCACGAACTTCCGGGACGCCTCCGGGCCGGCCATGACC
GAGATCGGCGAGCAGCCGTGGGGGCGGGAGTTCGCCCTGCGCGACCCGGCCGGCAACTGCGTGCACTTCG
TGGCCGAGGAGCAGGACTGACACGTGCTACGAGATTTCGATTCCACCGCCGCCTTCTATGAAAGGTTGGG
CTTCGGAATCGTTTTCCGGGACGCCGGCTGGATGATCCTCCAGCGCGGGGATCTCATGCTGGAGTTCTTC
GCCCACCCCAACTTGTTTATTGCAGCTTATAATGGTTACAAATAAAGCAATAGCATCACAAATTTCACAA
ATAAAGCATTTTTTTCACTGCATTCTAGTTGTGGTTTGTCCAAACTCATCAATGTATCTTATCATGTCTG
TATACCGTCGACCTCTAGCTAGAGCTTGGCGTAATCATGGTCATAGCTGTTTCCTGTGTGAAATTGTTAT
CCGCTCACAATTCCACACAACATACGAGCCGGAAGCATAAAGTGTAAAGCCTGGGGTGCCTAATGAGTGA
GCTAACTCACATTAATTGCGTTGCGCTCACTGCCCGCTTTCCAGTCGGGAAACCTGTCGTGCCAGCTGCA
TTAATGAATCGGCCAACGCGCGGGGAGAGGCGGTTTGCGTATTGGGCGCTCTTCCGCTTCCTCGCTCACT
GACTCGCTGCGCTCGGTCGTTCGGCTGCGGCGAGCGGTATCAGCTCACTCAAAGGCGGTAATACGGTTAT
CCACAGAATCAGGGGATAACGCAGGAAAGAACATGTGAGCAAAAGGCCAGCAAAAGGCCAGGAACCGTAA
AAAGGCCGCGTTGCTGGCGTTTTTCCATAGGCTCCGCCCCCCTGACGAGCATCACAAAAATCGACGCTCA
AGTCAGAGGTGGCGAAACCCGACAGGACTATAAAGATACCAGGCGTTTCCCCCTGGAAGCTCCCTCGTGC
GCTCTCCTGTTCCGACCCTGCCGCTTACCGGATACCTGTCCGCCTTTCTCCCTTCGGGAAGCGTGGCGCT
TTCTCATAGCTCACGCTGTAGGTATCTCAGTTCGGTGTAGGTCGTTCGCTCCAAGCTGGGCTGTGTGCAC
GAACCCCCCGTTCAGCCCGACCGCTGCGCCTTATCCGGTAACTATCGTCTTGAGTCCAACCCGGTAAGAC
ACGACTTATCGCCACTGGCAGCAGCCACTGGTAACAGGATTAGCAGAGCGAGGTATGTAGGCGGTGCTAC
AGAGTTCTTGAAGTGGTGGCCTAACTACGGCTACACTAGAAGAACAGTATTTGGTATCTGCGCTCTGCTG
AAGCCAGTTACCTTCGGAAAAAGAGTTGGTAGCTCTTGATCCGGCAAACAAACCACCGCTGGTAGCGGTG
GTTTTTTTGTTTGCAAGCAGCAGATTACGCGCAGAAAAAAAGGATCTCAAGAAGATCCTTTGATCTTTTC
TACGGGGTCTGACGCTCAGTGGAACGAAAACTCACGTTAAGGGATTTTGGTCATGAGATTATCAAAAAGG
ATCTTCACCTAGATCCTTTTAAATTAAAAATGAAGTTTTAAATCAATCTAAAGTATATATGAGTAAACTT
GGTCTGACAGTTACCAATGCTTAATCAGTGAGGCACCTATCTCAGCGATCTGTCTATTTCGTTCATCCAT
AGTTGCCTGACTCCCCGTCGTGTAGATAACTACGATACGGGAGGGCTTACCATCTGGCCCCAGTGCTGCA
ATGATACCGCGAGACCCACGCTCACCGGCTCCAGATTTATCAGCAATAAACCAGCCAGCCGGAAGGGCCG
AGCGCAGAAGTGGTCCTGCAACTTTATCCGCCTCCATCCAGTCTATTAATTGTTGCCGGGAAGCTAGAGT
AAGTAGTTCGCCAGTTAATAGTTTGCGCAACGTTGTTGCCATTGCTACAGGCATCGTGGTGTCACGCTCG
TCGTTTGGTATGGCTTCATTCAGCTCCGGTTCCCAACGATCAAGGCGAGTTACATGATCCCCCATGTTGT
GCAAAAAAGCGGTTAGCTCCTTCGGTCCTCCGATCGTTGTCAGAAGTAAGTTGGCCGCAGTGTTATCACT
CATGGTTATGGCAGCACTGCATAATTCTCTTACTGTCATGCCATCCGTAAGATGCTTTTCTGTGACTGGT
GAGTACTCAACCAAGTCATTCTGAGAATAGTGTATGCGGCGACCGAGTTGCTCTTGCCCGGCGTCAATAC
GGGATAATACCGCGCCACATAGCAGAACTTTAAAAGTGCTCATCATTGGAAAACGTTCTTCGGGGCGAAA
ACTCTCAAGGATCTTACCGCTGTTGAGATCCAGTTCGATGTAACCCACTCGTGCACCCAACTGATCTTCA
GCATCTTTTACTTTCACCAGCGTTTCTGGGTGAGCAAAAACAGGAAGGCAAAATGCCGCAAAAAAGGGAA
TAAGGGCGACACGGAAATGTTGAATACTCATACTCTTCCTTTTTCAATATTATTGAAGCATTTATCAGGG
TTATTGTCTCATGAGCGGATACATATTTGAATGTATTTAGAAAAATAAACAAATAGGGGTTCCGCGCACA
TTTCCCCGAAAAGTGCCACCTGACGTCGACGGATCGGGAGATCTCCCGATCCCCTATGGTGCACTCTCAG
TACAATCTGCTCTGATGCCGCATAGTTAAGCCAGTATCTGCTCCCTGCTTGTGTGTTGGAGGTCGCTGAG
TAGTGCGCGAGCAAAATTTAAGCTACAACAAGGCAAGGCTTGACCGACAATTGCATGAAGAATCTGCTTA
GGGTTAGGCGTTTTGCGCTGCTTCGCGATGTACGGGCCAGATATACGCGTT
